>Addgene plasmid #81770 | pDONR223_NFE2L2_WT | addgene full sequence | sequence record 168887 | Addgene NGS Result
CTTTCCTGCGTTATCCCCTGATTCTGTGGATAACCGTATTACCGCCTTTGAGTGAGCTGATACCGCTCGC
CGCAGCCGAACGACCGAGCGCAGCGAGTCAGTGAGCGAGGAAGCGGAAGAGCGCCCAATACGCAAACCGC
CTCTCCCCGCGCGTTGGCCGATTCATTAATGCAGCTGGCACGACAGGTTTCCCGACTGGAAAGCGGGCAG
TGAGCGCAACGCAATTAATACGCGTACCGCTAGCCAGGAAGAGTTTGTAGAAACGCAAAAAGGCCATCCG
TCAGGATGGCCTTCTGCTTAGTTTGATGCCTGGCAGTTTATGGCGGGCGTCCTGCCCGCCACCCTCCGGG
CCGTTGCTTCACAACGTTCAAATCCGCTCCCGGCGGATTTGTCCTACTCAGGAGAGCGTTCACCGACAAA
CAACAGATAAAACGAAAGGCCCAGTCTTCCGACTGAGCCTTTCGTTTTATTTGATGCCTGGCAGTTCCCT
ACTCTCGCGTTAACGCTAGCATGGATGTTTTCCCAGTCACGACGTTGTAAAACGACGGCCAGTCTTAAGC
TCGGGCCCCAAATAATGATTTTATTTTGACTGATAGTGACCTGTTCGTTGCAACAAATTGATGAGCAATG
CTTTTTTATAATGCCAACTTTGTACAAAAAAGTTGGCACCATGATGGACTTGGAGCTGCCGCCGCCGGGA
CTCCCGTCCCAGCAGGACATGGATTTGATTGACATACTTTGGAGGCAAGATATAGATCTTGGAGTAAGTC
GAGAAGTATTTGACTTCAGTCAGCGACGGAAAGAGTATGAGCTGGAAAAACAGAAAAAACTTGAAAAGGA
AAGACAAGAACAACTCCAAAAGGAGCAAGAGAAAGCCTTTTTCGCTCAGTTACAACTAGATGAAGAGACA
GGTGAATTTCTCCCAATTCAGCCAGCCCAGCACATCCAGTCAGAAACCAGTGGATCTGCCAACTACTCCC
AGGTTGCCCACATTCCCAAATCAGATGCTTTGTACTTTGATGACTGCATGCAGCTTTTGGCGCAGACATT
CCCGTTTGTAGATGACAATGAGGTTTCTTCGGCTACGTTTCAGTCACTTGTTCCTGATATTCCCGGTCAC
ATCGAGAGCCCAGTCTTCATTGCTACTAATCAGGCTCAGTCACCTGAAACTTCTGTTGCTCAGGTAGCCC
CTGTTGATTTAGACGGTATGCAACAGGACATTGAGCAAGTTTGGGAGGAGCTATTATCCATTCCTGAGTT
ACAGTGTCTTAATATTGAAAATGACAAGCTGGTTGAGACTACCATGGTTCCAAGTCCAGAAGCCAAACTG
ACAGAAGTTGACAATTATCATTTTTACTCATCTATACCCTCAATGGAAAAAGAAGTAGGTAACTGTAGTC
CACATTTTCTTAATGCTTTTGAGGATTCCTTCAGCAGCATCCTCTCCACAGAAGACCCCAACCAGTTGAC
AGTGAACTCATTAAATTCAGATGCCACAGTCAACACAGATTTTGGTGATGAATTTTATTCTGCTTTCATA
GCTGAGCCCAGTATCAGCAACAGCATGCCCTCACCTGCTACTTTAAGCCATTCACTCTCTGAACTTCTAA
ATGGGCCCATTGATGTTTCTGATCTATCACTTTGCAAAGCTTTCAACCAAAACCACCCTGAAAGCACAGC
AGAATTCAATGATTCTGACTCCGGCATTTCACTAAACACAAGTCCCAGTGTGGCATCACCAGAACACTCA
GTGGAATCTTCCAGCTATGGAGACACACTACTTGGCCTCAGTGATTCTGAAGTGGAAGAGCTAGATAGTG
CCCCTGGAAGTGTCAAACAGAATGGTCCTAAAACACCAGTACATTCTTCTGGGGATATGGTACAACCCTT
GTCACCATCTCAGGGGCAGAGCACTCACGTGCATGATGCCCAATGTGAGAACACACCAGAGAAAGAATTG
CCTGTAAGTCCTGGTCATCGGAAAACCCCATTCACAAAAGACAAACATTCAAGCCGCTTGGAGGCTCATC
TCACAAGAGATGAACTTAGGGCAAAAGCTCTCCATATCCCATTCCCTGTAGAAAAAATCATTAACCTCCC
TGTTGTTGACTTCAACGAAATGATGTCCAAAGAGCAGTTCAATGAAGCTCAACTTGCATTAATTCGGGAT
ATACGTAGGAGGGGTAAGAATAAAGTGGCTGCTCAGAATTGCAGAAAAAGAAAACTGGAAAATATAGTAG
AACTAGAGCAAGATTTAGATCATTTGAAAGATGAAAAAGAAAAATTGCTCAAAGAAAAAGGAGAAAATGA
CAAAAGCCTTCACCTACTGAAAAAACAACTCAGCACCTTATATCTCGAAGTTTTCAGCATGCTACGTGAT
GAAGATGGAAAACCTTATTCTCCTAGTGAATACTCCCTGCAGCAAACAAGAGATGGCAATGTTTTCCTTG
TTCCCAAAAGTAAGAAGCCAGATGTTAAGAAAAACTGATTGCCAACTTTCTTGTACAAAGTTGGCATTAT
AAGAAAGCATTGCTTATCAATTTGTTGCAACGAACAGGTCACTATCAGTCAAAATAAAATCATTATTTGC
CATCCAGCTGATATCCCCTATAGTGAGTCGTATTACATGGTCATAGCTGTTTCCTGGCAGCTCTGGCCCG
TGTCTCAAAATCTCTGATGTTACATTGCACAAGATAAAAATATATCATCATGCCTCCTCTAGACCAGCCA
GGACAGAAATGCCTCGACTTCGCTGCTACCCAAGGTTGCCGGGTGACGCACACCGTGGAAACGGATGAAG
GCACGAACCCAGTGGACATAAGCCTGTTCGGTTCGTAAGCTGTAATGCAAGTAGCGTATGCGCTCACGCA
ACTGGTCCAGAACCTTGACCGAACGCAGCGGTGGTAACGGCGCAGTGGCGGTTTTCATGGCTTGTTATGA
CTGTTTTTTTGGGGTACAGTCTATGCCTCGGGCATCCAAGCAGCAAGCGCGTTACGCCGTGGGTCGATGT
TTGATGTTATGGAGCAGCAACGATGTTACGCAGCAGGGCAGTCGCCCTAAAACAAAGTTAAACATTATGA
GGGAAGCGGTGATCGCCGAAGTATCGACTCAACTATCAGAGGTAGTTGGCGTCATCGAGCGCCATCTCGA
ACCGACGTTGCTGGCCGTACATTTGTACGGCTCCGCAGTGGATGGCGGCCTGAAGCCACACAGTGATATT
GATTTGCTGGTTACGGTGACCGTAAGGCTTGATGAAACAACGCGGCGAGCTTTGATCAACGACCTTTTGG
AAACTTCGGCTTCCCCTGGAGAGAGCGAGATTCTCCGCGCTGTAGAAGTCACCATTGTTGTGCACGACGA
CATCATTCCGTGGCGTTATCCAGCTAAGCGCGAACTGCAATTTGGAGAATGGCAGCGCAATGACATTCTT
GCAGGTATCTTCGAGCCAGCCACGATCGACATTGATCTGGCTATCTTGCTGACAAAAGCAAGAGAACATA
GCGTTGCCTTGGTAGGTCCAGCGGCGGAGGAACTCTTTGATCCGGTTCCTGAACAGGATCTATTTGAGGC
GCTAAATGAAACCTTAACGCTATGGAACTCGCCGCCCGACTGGGCTGGCGATGAGCGAAATGTAGTGCTT
ACGTTGTCCCGCATTTGGTACAGCGCAGTAACCGGCAAAATCGCGCCGAAGGATGTCGCTGCCGACTGGG
CAATGGAGCGCCTGCCGGCCCAGTATCAGCCCGTCATACTTGAAGCTAGACAGGCTTATCTTGGACAAGA
AGAAGATCGCTTGGCCTCGCGCGCAGATCAGTTGGAAGAATTTGTCCACTACGTGAAAGGCGAGATCACC
AAGGTAGTCGGCAAATAACCCTCGAGCCACCCATGACCAAAATCCCTTAACGTGAGTTACGCGTCGTTCC
ACTGAGCGTCAGACCCCGTAGAAAAGATCAAAGGATCTTCTTGAGATCCTTTTTTTCTGCGCGTAATCTG
CTGCTTGCAAACAAAAAAACCACCGCTACCAGCGGTGGTTTGTTTGCCGGATCAAGAGCTACCAACTCTT
TTTCCGAAGGTAACTGGCTTCAGCAGAGCGCAGATACCAAATACTGTTCTTCTAGTGTAGCCGTAGTTAG
GCCACCACTTCAAGAACTCTGTAGCACCGCCTACATACCTCGCTCTGCTAATCCTGTTACCAGTGGCTGC
TGCCAGTGGCGATAAGTCGTGTCTTACCGGGTTGGACTCAAGACGATAGTTACCGGATAAGGCGCAGCGG
TCGGGCTGAACGGGGGGTTCGTGCACACAGCCCAGCTTGGAGCGAACGACCTACACCGAACTGAGATACC
TACAGCGTGAGCTATGAGAAAGCGCCACGCTTCCCGAAGGGAGAAAGGCGGACAGGTATCCGGTAAGCGG
CAGGGTCGGAACAGGAGAGCGCACGAGGGAGCTTCCAGGGGGAAACGCCTGGTATCTTTATAGTCCTGTC
GGGTTTCGCCACCTCTGACTTGAGCGTCGATTTTTGTGATGCTCGTCAGGGGGGCGGAGCCTATGGAAAA
ACGCCAGCAACGCGGCCTTTTTACGGTTCCTGGCCTTTTGCTGGCCTTTTGCTCACATGTT
Features (pLannotate 1.2.2; 12 found; start..end, strand, type, name):
    121..213     +  CDS            lacI (fragment): lac repressor; lacI; The lac repressor binds to the lac operator to inhibit transcription in E. coli. This inhibition can be relieved by adding lactose or isopropyl-β-D-thiogalactopyranoside (IPTG).
    268..295     -  terminator     rrnB T2 terminator: transcription terminator T2 from the E. coli rrnB gene
    427..470     +  terminator     rrnB T1 terminator: Escherichia coli rrnB; transcription terminator T1 from the E. coli rrnB gene
    517..553     -  CDS            lacZα (fragment): LacZα fragment of β-galactosidase; lacZ fragment
    570..665     +  protein_bind   attL3: mutant version of attL; recombination site for the Gateway® LR reaction LR Clonase™
    671..2485    +  CDS            NFE2L2: NF2L2_HUMAN - Also known as NRF2 From Homo sapiens (Human).
   2493..2588    -  protein_bind   attL3: mutant version of attL; recombination site for the Gateway® LR reaction LR Clonase™
   2607..2625    -  promoter       T7 promoter: promoter for bacteriophage T7 RNA polymerase
   2815..2838    +  promoter       Pc promoter (fragment): intI1 (promoter lies within the coding sequence); class 1 integron promoter
   3014..3070    +  CDS            GmR (fragment): gentamycin acetyltransferase; aacC1; confers resistance to gentamycin
   3077..3868    +  CDS            SmR: aminoglycoside adenylyltransferase (Murphy, 1985); aadA; confers resistance to spectinomycin and streptomycin
   3961..4549    +  rep_origin     ori: high-copy-number ColE1/pMB1/pBR322/pUC origin of replication
