[The description below was written by a language model from this plasmid's Addgene catalogue record and pLannotate feature annotations shown in this document.]
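Description:
pDONR223_NFE2L2_WT is a Gateway entry clone built on the Invitrogen pDONR223 backbone and carrying the wild-type human NFE2L2 open reading frame, which encodes the transcription factor also known as NRF2. It belongs to the Target Accelerator Plasmid Collection, a set of ORF clones assembled for systematic functional testing of cancer-associated alleles, in which this wild-type clone would naturally serve as the reference for variant forms of the gene. The sequenced plasmid is about 4.6 kb. It replicates in E. coli from a high-copy ColE1/pUC-type origin and is selected with spectinomycin through the aadA (SmR) aminoglycoside adenylyltransferase gene. That gene sits downstream of a fragment of the class 1 integron Pc promoter and a remnant of a gentamicin resistance gene.

The NFE2L2 coding sequence is flanked on both sides by attL recombination sites. The automated annotation labels both of them attL3, which probably reflects approximate matching rather than their exact identity. These sites allow the ORF to be transferred by an LR Clonase reaction into any compatible Gateway destination vector. The clone is in the "closed" configuration, with a stop codon immediately after the insert, so it suits native or N-terminally tagged expression but not C-terminal fusions. No promoter drives the insert in this plasmid, so it serves as a shuttle and archive clone rather than an expression construct. rrnB T1 and T2 terminators lie upstream of the cassette and insulate it from read-through transcription, and a T7 promoter lies just beyond the downstream attL site, facing back toward the insert. The short lacI and lacZα fragments are backbone remnants with no evident function, and M13 primer sites flanking the cassette are used for sequence verification.
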