Addgene plasmid #81770: pDONR223_NFE2L2_WT
Purpose: Gateway Donor vector containing NFE2L2 , part of the Target Accelerator Plasmid Collection.
Depositing lab: Jesse Boehm & William Hahn & David Root. Depositing organization: Broad Institute. Publication: Systematic Functional Interrogation of Rare Cancer Variants Identifies Oncogenic Alleles. Kim E, Ilic N, Shrestha Y, Zou L, Kamburov A, Zhu C, Yang X, Lubonja R, Tran N, Nguyen C, Lawrence MS, Piccioni F, Bagul M, Doench JG, Chouinard CR, Wu X, Hogstrom L, Natoli T, Tamayo P, Horn H, Corsello SM, Lage K, Root DE, Subramanian A, Golub TR, Getz G, Boehm JS, Hahn WC. Cancer Discov. 2016 Jul;6(7):714-26. doi: 10.1158/2159-8290.CD-16-0160. Epub 2016 May 4. PubMed 27147599.
Backbone
  Vector backbone: pDONR223
  Backbone manufacturer: Invitrogen
  Backbone size w/o insert (bp): 2790
  Vector type: Gateway Entry vector
Growth in bacteria
  Bacterial resistance: Spectinomycin, 50 μg/mL
  Growth temperature: 37°C
  Growth strain: DH5alpha
  Copy number: High Copy
Gene/Insert
  Gene/Insert name: NFE2L2 (alt name: NM_006164.4)
  Species: H. sapiens (human)
  Mutation: WT
  Entrez Gene: NFE2L2 (a.k.a. HEBP1, IMDDHH, NRF2, Nrf-2)
  Promoter: None
  Cloning method: Gateway Cloning
  Sequencing primers: 5′ M13pUC-fwd; 3′ M13-Rev
Terms and licenses: Academic/Nonprofit Terms; Industry Terms: Not Available to Industry
Depositor comments: Closed state: stop codon immediately follows insert
How to cite: pDONR223_NFE2L2_WT was a gift from Jesse Boehm & William Hahn & David Root (Addgene plasmid # 81770 ; http://n2t.net/addgene:81770 ; RRID:Addgene_81770)
