>Addgene plasmid #81770 | pDONR223_NFE2L2_WT | depositor partial sequence | sequence record 155089 | Insert sequence
ATGATGGACTTGGAGCTGCCGCCGCCGGGACTCCCGTCCCAGCAGGACATGGATTTGATTGACATACTTT
GGAGGCAAGATATAGATCTTGGAGTAAGTCGAGAAGTATTTGACTTCAGTCAGCGACGGAAAGAGTATGA
GCTGGAAAAACAGAAAAAACTTGAAAAGGAAAGACAAGAACAACTCCAAAAGGAGCAAGAGAAAGCCTTT
TTCGCTCAGTTACAACTAGATGAAGAGACAGGTGAATTTCTCCCAATTCAGCCAGCCCAGCACATCCAGT
CAGAAACCAGTGGATCTGCCAACTACTCCCAGGTTGCCCACATTCCCAAATCAGATGCTTTGTACTTTGA
TGACTGCATGCAGCTTTTGGCGCAGACATTCCCGTTTGTAGATGACAATGAGGTTTCTTCGGCTACGTTT
CAGTCACTTGTTCCTGATATTCCCGGTCACATCGAGAGCCCAGTCTTCATTGCTACTAATCAGGCTCAGT
CACCTGAAACTTCTGTTGCTCAGGTAGCCCCTGTTGATTTAGACGGTATGCAACAGGACATTGAGCAAGT
TTGGGAGGAGCTATTATCCATTCCTGAGTTACAGTGTCTTAATATTGAAAATGACAAGCTGGTTGAGACT
ACCATGGTTCCAAGTCCAGAAGCCAAACTGACAGAAGTTGACAATTATCATTTTTACTCATCTATACCCT
CAATGGAAAAAGAAGTAGGTAACTGTAGTCCACATTTTCTTAATGCTTTTGAGGATTCCTTCAGCAGCAT
CCTCTCCACAGAAGACCCCAACCAGTTGACAGTGAACTCATTAAATTCAGATGCCACAGTCAACACAGAT
TTTGGTGATGAATTTTATTCTGCTTTCATAGCTGAGCCCAGTATCAGCAACAGCATGCCCTCACCTGCTA
CTTTAAGCCATTCACTCTCTGAACTTCTAAATGGGCCCATTGATGTTTCTGATCTATCACTTTGCAAAGC
TTTCAACCAAAACCACCCTGAAAGCACAGCAGAATTCAATGATTCTGACTCCGGCATTTCACTAAACACA
AGTCCCAGTGTGGCATCACCAGAACACTCAGTGGAATCTTCCAGCTATGGAGACACACTACTTGGCCTCA
GTGATTCTGAAGTGGAAGAGCTAGATAGTGCCCCTGGAAGTGTCAAACAGAATGGTCCTAAAACACCAGT
ACATTCTTCTGGGGATATGGTACAACCCTTGTCACCATCTCAGGGGCAGAGCACTCACGTGCATGATGCC
CAATGTGAGAACACACCAGAGAAAGAATTGCCTGTAAGTCCTGGTCATCGGAAAACCCCATTCACAAAAG
ACAAACATTCAAGCCGCTTGGAGGCTCATCTCACAAGAGATGAACTTAGGGCAAAAGCTCTCCATATCCC
ATTCCCTGTAGAAAAAATCATTAACCTCCCTGTTGTTGACTTCAACGAAATGATGTCCAAAGAGCAGTTC
AATGAAGCTCAACTTGCATTAATTCGGGATATACGTAGGAGGGGTAAGAATAAAGTGGCTGCTCAGAATT
GCAGAAAAAGAAAACTGGAAAATATAGTAGAACTAGAGCAAGATTTAGATCATTTGAAAGATGAAAAAGA
AAAATTGCTCAAAGAAAAAGGAGAAAATGACAAAAGCCTTCACCTACTGAAAAAACAACTCAGCACCTTA
TATCTCGAAGTTTTCAGCATGCTACGTGATGAAGATGGAAAACCTTATTCTCCTAGTGAATACTCCCTGC
AGCAAACAAGAGATGGCAATGTTTTCCTTGTTCCCAAAAGTAAGAAGCCAGATGTTAAGAAAAAC
