>Addgene plasmid #81770 | pDONR223_NFE2L2_WT | addgene partial sequence | sequence record 160408 | M13-F20 5'-TGTAAAACGACGGCCAGT-3'
TTTTATTTTGACTGATAGTGACCTGTTCGTTGCAACAAATTGATGAGCAATGCTTTTTTATAATGCCAAC
TTTGTACAAAAAAGTTGGCACCATGATGGACTTGGAGCTGCCGCCGCCGGGACTCCCGTCCCAGCAGGAC
ATGGATTTGATTGACATACTTTGGAGGCAAGATATAGATCTTGGAGTAAGTCGAGAAGTATTTGACTTCA
GTCAGCGACGGAAAGAGTATGAGCTGGAAAAACAGAAAAAACTTGAAAAGGAAAGACAAGAACAACTCCA
AAAGGAGCAAGAGAAAGCCTTTTTCGCTCAGTTACAACTAGATGAAGAGACAGGTGAATTTCTCCCAATT
CAGCCAGCCCAGCACATCCAGTCAGAAACCAGTGGATCTGCCAACTACTCCCAGGTTGCCCACATTCCCA
AATCAGATGCTTTGTACTTTGATGACTGCATGCAGCTTTTGGCGCAGACATTCCCGTTTGTAGATGACAA
TGAGGTTTCTTCGGCTACGTTTCAGTCACTTGTTCCTGATATTCCCGGTCACATCGAGAGCCCAGTCTTC
ATTGCTACTAATCAGGCTCAGTCACCTGAAACTTCTGTTGCTCAGGTAGCCCCTGTTGATTTAGACGGTA
TGCAACAGGACATTGAGCAAGTTTGGGAGGAGCTATTATCCATTCCTGAGTTACAGTGTCTTAATATTGA
AAATGACAAGCTGGTTGAGACTACCATGGTTCCAAGTCCAGAAGCCAAACTGACAGAAGTTGACAATTAT
CATTTTTACTCATCTATACCCTCAATGGAAAAAGAAGTAGGTAACTGTAGTCCACATTTTCTTAATGCTT
TTGAGGATTCCTTCAGCAGCATCCTCTCCACAGAAGACCCCAACCAGTTGACAGTGAACTCATTAAATTC
AGATGCCACAGTCAACACAGATTTTGGTGATGAATTTTATTCTGCTTTCATAGCTGAGCCCAGTATCAGC
AACAGCATGCCCTCACCTGCTACTTTAAGCCATTCACTCTCTGAACTTCTAAATGGGCCCATTGA
